>Addgene plasmid #129802 | ORF18(L159A)-3xFLAG pCDNA4 | addgene full sequence | sequence record 257112 | Addgene NGS Result
GACGGATCGGGAGATCTCCCGATCCCCTATGGTGCACTCTCAGTACAATCTGCTCTGATGCCGCATAGTT
AAGCCAGTATCTGCTCCCTGCTTGTGTGTTGGAGGTCGCTGAGTAGTGCGCGAGCAAAATTTAAGCTACA
ACAAGGCAAGGCTTGACCGACAATTGCATGAAGAATCTGCTTAGGGTTAGGCGTTTTGCGCTGCTTCGCG
ATGTACGGGCCAGATATACGCGTTGACATTGATTATTGACTAGTTATTAATAGTAATCAATTACGGGGTC
ATTAGTTCATAGCCCATATATGGAGTTCCGCGTTACATAACTTACGGTAAATGGCCCGCCTGGCTGACCG
CCCAACGACCCCCGCCCATTGACGTCAATAATGACGTATGTTCCCATAGTAACGCCAATAGGGACTTTCC
ATTGACGTCAATGGGTGGAGTATTTACGGTAAACTGCCCACTTGGCAGTACATCAAGTGTATCATATGCC
AAGTACGCCCCCTATTGACGTCAATGACGGTAAATGGCCCGCCTGGCATTATGCCCAGTACATGACCTTA
TGGGACTTTCCTACTTGGCAGTACATCTACGTATTAGTCATCGCTATTACCATGGTGATGCGGTTTTGGC
AGTACATCAATGGGCGTGGATAGCGGTTTGACTCACGGGGATTTCCAAGTCTCCACCCCATTGACGTCAA
TGGGAGTTTGTTTTGGCACCAAAATCAACGGGACTTTCCAAAATGTCGTAACAACTCCGCCCCATTGACG
CAAATGGGCGGTAGGCGTGTACGGTGGGAGGTCTATATAAGCAGAGCTCTCCCTATCAGTGATAGAGATC
TCCCTATCAGTGATAGAGATCGTCGACGAGCTCGTTTAGTGAACCGTCAGATCGCCTGGAGACGCCATCC
ACGCTGTTTTGACCTCCATAGAAGACACCGGGACCGATCCAGCCTCCGGACTCTAGCGTTTAAACTTAAG
CTTGGTACCGAGCTCGGATCCACTAGTCCAGTGTGGTGGAATTCTGCAGATATGCTCGGAAAATACGTGT
GTGAGACCGAGCCGCTGAGCCCGGGGCTTAGGAGGCTCATGTGGCGCTTTTTGCAAAATAAGAATTTAAA
TACATTCCACGCCCAAGAGCTGCGTTTTATTCATTTGGTTCTCTGCAGGATGTACAATTTCGGTCTAAAT
GTGTACCTGTTAAGGGAGGCTACTGCCAATGCCGGGACCTACGACGAGGTGGTCCTGGGACGCAAGGTTC
CTGCGGAGGTGTGGAAGCTCGTGTACGATGGGCTCGAGGAGATGGGCGTGTCAAGTGAGATGCTGCTGTG
TGAGGCATACCGGGACAGCCTCTGGATGCACTTGAACGATAAGGTGGGGCTCTTGAGGGGCCTGGCGAAT
TATCTGTTTCACCGGCTAGGGGTCACCCACGACGTTCGCATCGCCCCGGAAAACCTGGTGGACGGAAACT
TTTTGTTTAATCTGGGAAGTGTGCTCCCCTGCAGGGCGCTCCTTGCGGCGGGCTACTGCCTCGCCTTTTG
GGGCAGCGATGAACACGAACGCTGGGTGCGCTTCTTCGCCCAGAAGCTTTTCATTTGCTACCTGATAGTC
TCCGGGCGTCTTATGACACAGAGGTCTCTGCTAGTTTGGGCCAGCGAAACGGGCTATCCCGGTCCGGTGG
AGGCAGTCTGTCGCGACATCCGCTCCATGTACGGCATACGAACGTATGCGGTCTCGGGTTATCTTCCGGC
TCCGTCCGAAGCGCAGCTGGCCTACCTTGGTGCGTTTAACAACAACGCGGTTTCAGATCCAGCACAGTGG
CGGCCGCTCGAGGGAGGCGGTGGAGCCGACTACAAGGACCACGACGGCGACTACAAGGACCACGACATCG
ACTACAAGGACGACGACGACAAGGGGCCCGTTTAAACCCGCTGATCAGCCTCGACTGTGCCTTCTAGTTG
CCAGCCATCTGTTGTTTGCCCCTCCCCCGTGCCTTCCTTGACCCTGGAAGGTGCCACTCCCACTGTCCTT
TCCTAATAAAATGAGGAAATTGCATCGCATTGTCTGAGTAGGTGTCATTCTATTCTGGGGGGTGGGGTGG
GGCAGGACAGCAAGGGGGAGGATTGGGAAGACAATAGCAGGCATGCTGGGGATGCGGTGGGCTCTATGGC
TTCTGAGGCGGAAAGAACCAGCTGGGGCTCTAGGGGGTATCCCC
[124 nt withheld, positions 2215-2338]
C
[91 nt withheld, positions 2340-2430]
A
[49 nt withheld, positions 2432-2480]
CCTTTGACGTTGGAGTCCACGTTCTTT
[37 nt withheld, positions 2508-2544]
ACCCTATCTCGGTCTATTCTTTTGATTTATAAGGGATTTTGCCGATTTCGGCCTATTGGTTAAAAAATGA
GCTGATTTAACAAAAATTTAACGCGAATTAATTCTGTGGAATGTGTGTCAGTTAGGGTGTGGAAAGTCCC
CAGGCTCCCCAGCAGGCAGAAGTATGCAAAGCATGCATCTCAATTAGTCAGCAACCAGGTGTGGAAAGTC
CCCAGGCTCCCCAGCAGGCAGAAGTATGCAAAGCATGCATCTCAATTAGTCAGCAACCATAGTCCCGCCC
CTAACTCCGCCCATCCCGCCCCTAACTCCGCCCAGTTCCGCCCATTCTCCGCCCCATGGCTGACTAATTT
TTTTTATTTATGCAGAGGCCGAGGCCGCCTCTGCCTCTGAGCTATTCCAGAAGTAGTGAGGAGGCTTTTT
TGGAGGCCTAGGCTTTTGCAAAAAGCTCCCGGGAGCTTGTATATCCATTTTCGGATCTGATCAGCACGTG
TTGACAATTAATCATCGGCATAGTATATCGGCATAGTATAATACGACAAGGTGAGGAACTAAACCATGGC
CAAGTTGACCAGTGCCGTTCCGGTGCTCACCGCGCGCGACGTCGCCGGAGCGGTCGAGTTCTGGACCGAC
CGGCTCGGGTTCTCCCGGGACTTCGTGGAGGACGACTTCGCCGGTGTGGTCCGGGACGACGTGACCCTGT
TCATCAGCGCGGTCCAGGACCAGGTGGTGCCGGACAACACCCTGGCCTGGGTGTGGGTGCGCGGCCTGGA
CGAGCTGTACGCCGAGTGGTCGGAGGTCGTGTCCACGAACTTCCGGGACGCCTCCGGGCCGGCCATGACC
GAGATCGGCGAGCAGCCGTGGGGGCGGGAGTTCGCCCTGCGCGACCCGGCCGGCAACTGCGTGCACTTCG
TGGCCGAGGAGCAGGACTGACACGTGCTACGAGATTTCGATTCCACCGCCGCCTTCTATGAAAGGTTGGG
CTTCGGAATCGTTTTCCGGGACGCCGGCTGGATGATCCTCCAGCGCGGGGATCTCATGCTGGAGTTCTTC
GCCCACCCCAACTTGTTTATTGCAGCTTATAATGGTTACAAATAAAGCAATAGCATCACAAATTTCACAA
ATAAAGCATTTTTTTCACTGCATTCTAGTTGTGGTTTGTCCAAACTCATCAATGTATCTTATCATGTCTG
TATACCGTCGACCTCTAGCTAGAGCTTGGCGTAATCATGGTCATAGCTGTTTCCTGTGTGAAATTGTTAT
CCGCTCACAATTCCACACAACATACGAGCCGGAAGCATAAAGTGTAAAGCCTGGGGTGCCTAATGAGTGA
GCTAACTCACATTAATTGCGTTGCGCTCACTGCCCGCTTTCCAGTCGGGAAACCTGTCGTGCCAGCTGCA
TTAATGAATCGGCCAACGCGCGGGGAGAGGCGGTTTGCGTATTGGGCGCTCTTCCGCTTCCTCGCTCACT
GACTCGCTGCGCTCGGTCGTTCGGCTGCGGCGAGCGGTATCAGCTCACTCAAAGGCGGTAATACGGTTAT
CCACAGAATCAGGGGATAACGCAGGAAAGAACATGTGAGCAAAAGGCCAGCAAAAGGCCAGGAACCGTAA
AAAGGCCGCGTTGCTGGCGTTTTTCCATAGGCTCCGCCCCCCTGACGAGCATCACAAAAATCGACGCTCA
AGTCAGAGGTGGCGAAACCCGACAGGACTATAAAGATACCAGGCGTTTCCCCCTGGAAGCTCCCTCGTGC
GCTCTCCTGTTCCGACCCTGCCGCTTACCGGATACCTGTCCGCCTTTCTCCCTTCGGGAAGCGTGGCGCT
TTCTCATAGCTCACGCTGTAGGTATCTCAGTTCGGTGTAGGTCGTTCGCTCCAAGCTGGGCTGTGTGCAC
GAACCCCCCGTTCAGCCCGACCGCTGCGCCTTATCCGGTAACTATCGTCTTGAGTCCAACCCGGTAAGAC
ACGACTTATCGCCACTGGCAGCAGCCACTGGTAACAGGATTAGCAGAGCGAGGTATGTAGGCGGTGCTAC
AGAGTTCTTGAAGTGGTGGCCTAACTACGGCTACACTAGAAGAACAGTATTTGGTATCTGCGCTCTGCTG
AAGCCAGTTACCTTCGGAAAAAGAGTTGGTAGCTCTTGATCCGGCAAACAAACCACCGCTGGTAGCGGTG
GTTTTTTTGTTTGCAAGCAGCAGATTACGCGCAGAAAAAAAGGATCTCAAGAAGATCCTTTGATCTTTTC
TACGGGGTCTGACGCTCAGTGGAACGAAAACTCACGTTAAGGGATTTTGGTCATGAGATTATCAAAAAGG
ATCTTCACCTAGATCCTTTTAAATTAAAAATGAAGTTTTAAATCAATCTAAAGTATATATGAGTAAACTT
GGTCTGACAGTTACCAATGCTTAATCAGTGAGGCACCTATCTCAGCGATCTGTCTATTTCGTTCATCCAT
AGTTGCCTGACTCCCCGTCGTGTAGATAACTACGATACGGGAGGGCTTACCATCTGGCCCCAGTGCTGCA
ATGATACCGCGAGACCCACGCTCACCGGCTCCAGATTTATCAGCAATAAACCAGCCAGCCGGAAGGGCCG
AGCGCAGAAGTGGTCCTGCAACTTTATCCGCCTCCATCCAGTCTATTAATTGTTGCCGGGAAGCTAGAGT
AAGTAGTTCGCCAGTTAATAGTTTGCGCAACGTTGTTGCCATTGCTACAGGCATCGTGGTGTCACGCTCG
TCGTTTGGTATGGCTTCATTCAGCTCCGGTTCCCAACGATCAAGGCGAGTTACATGATCCCCCATGTTGT
GCAAAAAAGCGGTTAGCTCCTTCGGTCCTCCGATCGTTGTCAGAAGTAAGTTGGCCGCAGTGTTATCACT
CATGGTTATGGCAGCACTGCATAATTCTCTTACTGTCATGCCATCCGTAAGATGCTTTTCTGTGACTGGT
GAGTACTCAACCAAGTCATTCTGAGAATAGTGTATGCGGCGACCGAGTTGCTCTTGCCCGGCGTCAATAC
GGGATAATACCGCGCCACATAGCAGAACTTTAAAAGTGCTCATCATTGGAAAACGTTCTTCGGGGCGAAA
ACTCTCAAGGATCTTACCGCTGTTGAGATCCAGTTCGATGTAACCCACTCGTGCACCCAACTGATCTTCA
GCATCTTTTACTTTCACCAGCGTTTCTGGGTGAGCAAAAACAGGAAGGCAAAATGCCGCAAAAAAGGGAA
TAAGGGCGACACGGAAATGTTGAATACTCATACTCTTCCTTTTTCAATATTATTGAAGCATTTATCAGGG
TTATTGTCTCATGAGCGGATACATATTTGAATGTATTTAGAAAAATAAACAAATAGGGGTTCCGCGCACA
TTTCCCCGAAAAGTGCCACCTGACGTC
Features (pLannotate 1.2.2; 23 found; start..end, strand, type, name):
     28..80      -  misc_feature   bom (fragment): basis of mobility region from pBR322
    235..614     +  enhancer       CMV enhancer: human cytomegalovirus immediate early enhancer
    615..818     +  promoter       CMV promoter: human cytomegalovirus (CMV) immediate early promoter
    820..839     +  promoter       PLtetO-1 promoter (fragment): modified phage lambda PL promoter with tet operator sites (Lutz and Bujard, 1997)
    841..860     +  promoter       PLtetO-1 promoter (fragment): modified phage lambda PL promoter with tet operator sites (Lutz and Bujard, 1997)
    868..901     +  promoter       TRE3GV promoter (fragment): 3rd-generation Tet-responsive promoter that can be activated by binding of Tet-On® 3G, optimized for retroviral and lentiviral vectors
   1032..1802    +  CDS            ORF18: UL79_HHV8P - Protein inferred from homology: Swiss-Prot protein existence level 3. Plays a role in the expression of late transcripts bridging viral DNA replication and late gene expression during infection. From Human herpesvirus 8 type P (isolate GK18) (HHV-8) (Kaposi's sarcoma-associated herpesvirus).
   1893..1913    +  CDS            FLAG (fragment): FLAG® epitope tag, followed by an enterokinase cleavage site
   1945..2169    +  polyA_signal   bGH poly(A) signal: bovine growth hormone polyadenylation signal
   2173..2194    +  promoter       SV40 promoter (fragment): SV40 enhancer and early promoter
   2215..2643    +  rep_origin     f1 ori (sequence partly withheld): f1 bacteriophage origin of replication; arrow indicates direction of (+) strand synthesis
   2657..2986    +  promoter       SV40 promoter: SV40 enhancer and early promoter
   3034..3081    +  promoter       EM7 promoter: synthetic bacterial promoter&nbsp
   3100..3474    +  CDS            BleoR: antibiotic-binding protein; Sh ble from Streptoalloteichus hindustanus; confers resistance to bleomycin, phleomycin, and Zeocin™
   3484..3609    +  CDS            ble (fragment): BLE_KLEPN - Experimental evidence at protein level: Swiss-Prot protein existence level 1. Binding protein with a strong affinity to the bleomycin family of antibiotics. Binds to CL990; an antimitotic-antibiotic compound. From Klebsiella pneumoniae.
   3604..3725    +  polyA_signal   SV40 poly(A) signal: SV40 polyadenylation signal
   3798..3814    -  protein_bind   lac operator: The lac repressor binds to the lac operator to inhibit transcription in E. coli. This inhibition can be relieved by adding lactose or isopropyl-β-D-thiogalactopyranoside (IPTG). lac repressor encoded by lacI
   3822..3852    -  promoter       lac promoter: promoter for the E. coli lac operon
   3867..3888    -  protein_bind   CAP binding site: CAP binding activates transcription in the presence of cAMP. E. coli catabolite activator protein
   3901..3993    -  CDS            lacI (fragment): lac repressor; lacI; The lac repressor binds to the lac operator to inhibit transcription in E. coli. This inhibition can be relieved by adding lactose or isopropyl-β-D-thiogalactopyranoside (IPTG).
   4176..4764    -  rep_origin     ori: high-copy-number ColE1/pMB1/pBR322/pUC origin of replication
   4935..5795    -  CDS            AmpR: β-lactamase; bla; confers resistance to ampicillin, carbenicillin, and related antibiotics
   5796..5900    -  promoter       AmpR promoter: bla
