[The description below was written by a language model from this plasmid's Addgene catalogue record and pLannotate feature annotations shown in this document.]
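Description:
ORF18(L159A)-3xFLAG pCDNA4 is a mammalian expression plasmid built on the pcDNA4/TO backbone, about 5.9 kb in total. It carries the ORF18 open reading frame of Kaposi's sarcoma-associated herpesvirus (HHV-8) with a single leucine-to-alanine substitution at residue 159. It is propagated in E. coli through a high-copy ColE1/pUC-type origin with ampicillin selection from the bla gene. An f1 phage origin is also present. For selection in mammalian cells the backbone has a bleomycin/Zeocin resistance gene (Sh ble) driven by the SV40 early promoter and followed by an SV40 polyadenylation signal. A bacterial EM7 promoter upstream of the same gene allows it to be expressed in E. coli as well.

The 771 bp ORF18 insert sits downstream of the human CMV immediate-early enhancer and promoter. Short tet operator-like sequences annotated just after the promoter match the "TO" design of this backbone. In cells expressing the Tet repressor these operators make transcription tetracycline-inducible, and in ordinary cells the promoter acts constitutively. The coding sequence is fused at its C terminus to a 3xFLAG epitope supplied by the backbone, although the automated annotation picks up only a fragment of the tag. The transcript ends at the bovine growth hormone polyadenylation signal.

ORF18 is annotated as a UL79-family protein that helps link viral DNA replication to late gene transcription. The associated publication concerns the requirement for the ORF18–ORF30 interaction in KSHV late gene expression, so this point mutant was presumably made to probe that function. The record does not state the specific effect of L159A. The FLAG tag allows detection and immunoprecipitation of the mutant protein in transfected cells.
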