Addgene plasmid #129802: ORF18(L159A)-3xFLAG pCDNA4
Purpose: Expresses KSHV ORF18 (L159A) with Cterm 3xFLAG tag in mammalian cells
Depositing lab: Britt Glaunsinger. Depositing organization: University of California, Berkeley. Publication: The interaction between ORF18 and ORF30 is required for late gene expression in Kaposi's sarcoma-associated herpesvirus. Castaneda AF, Glaunsinger BA. J Virol. 2018 Oct 10. pii: JVI.01488-18. doi: 10.1128/JVI.01488-18. PubMed 30305361.
Backbone
  Vector backbone: pcDNA4/TO
  Backbone size w/o insert (bp): 5168
  Total vector size (bp): 5928
  Vector type: Mammalian Expression
Growth in bacteria
  Bacterial resistance: Ampicillin, 100 μg/mL
  Growth temperature: 37°C
  Growth strain: DH5alpha
  Copy number: High Copy
Gene/Insert
  Gene/Insert name: ORF18
  Species: Kaposi's sarcoma-associated herpesvirus (HHV-8)
  Insert size (bp): 771
  Mutation: changed Leucine 159 to Alanine
  Entrez Gene: ORF18 (a.k.a. HHV8GK18_gp22)
  Promoter: CMV
  Tag / fusion protein: 3xFLAG (C terminal on backbone)
  Cloning method: Ligation Independent Cloning
  Sequencing primers: 5′ CGCAAATGGGCGGTAGGCGTG; 3′ TAGAAGGCACAGTCGAGG
Terms and licenses: Academic/Nonprofit Terms; Industry Terms: Not Available to Industry
How to cite: ORF18(L159A)-3xFLAG pCDNA4 was a gift from Britt Glaunsinger (Addgene plasmid # 129802 ; http://n2t.net/addgene:129802 ; RRID:Addgene_129802)
